Addgene plasmid #42410: DDX52A
Purpose: Bacterial expression for structure determination; may not be full ORF
Depositing lab: Nicola Burgess-Brown. Depositing organization: University of Oxford.
Backbone
  Vector backbone: pNIC28-Bsa4
  Backbone manufacturer: SGC
  Vector type: Bacterial Expression
Growth in bacteria
  Bacterial resistance: Kanamycin, 50 μg/mL
  Growth temperature: 37°C
  Growth strain: Mach1 ;
  Copy number: High Copy
Gene/Insert
  Gene/Insert name: DDX52A (alt names: DDX52; gi|27697141; PDB:3DKP)
  Species: H. sapiens (human)
  Insert size (bp): 829
  Mutation: See Comments
  Entrez Gene: DDX52 (a.k.a. ROK1, HUSSY19)
  Tag / fusion protein: His6-TEV (N terminal on insert)
  Cloning method: Ligation Independent Cloning
  Sequencing primers: 5′ T7; 3′ T7-term
Terms and licenses: Academic/Nonprofit Terms; Industry Terms: Not Available to Industry
Depositor comments: http://www.thesgc.org/structures/3DKP/ Use BL21(DE3)-R3-pRARE2 strain for expression.
How to cite: DDX52A was a gift from Nicola Burgess-Brown (Addgene plasmid # 42410 ; http://n2t.net/addgene:42410 ; RRID:Addgene_42410)
