[The description below was written by a language model from this plasmid's Addgene catalogue record.]
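Description:
DDX52A is a bacterial expression plasmid built on the pNIC28-Bsa4 backbone from the Structural Genomics Consortium, made to produce a fragment of the human DEAD-box helicase DDX52 (also known as ROK1 or HUSSY19) for structure determination. It is a high-copy plasmid propagated in E. coli under kanamycin selection. The record gives no feature table, so the origin of replication and the exact regulatory elements are not listed. The recommended sequencing primers (T7 forward and T7 terminator) and the depositor's reference to a DE3-type expression strain suggest that the insert sits in a T7 promoter/terminator expression cassette, which would be driven by T7 RNA polymerase supplied by the host.

The insert is about 829 bp of human DDX52 coding sequence, introduced by ligation-independent cloning. The catalogue notes that it may not be the full open reading frame, which is typical of a domain-level construct designed for crystallography, and it is linked to a deposited Protein Data Bank structure. The mutation field points only to the depositor comments, and these do not describe any specific sequence changes, so any differences from the reference sequence are not stated. The protein is expressed with an N-terminal hexahistidine tag followed by a TEV protease site. This allows capture by immobilised metal affinity chromatography, and the tag can then be removed by TEV cleavage to give near-native protein. The depositor's suggested expression host carries a rare-codon tRNA plasmid, which helps translate human sequences in bacteria. The construct is typically used for recombinant production and purification of this DDX52 fragment for structural or biochemical studies.
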