>Addgene plasmid #42410 | DDX52A | depositor partial sequence | sequence record 57243 | DDX52A sequence 829 bps
CATATGCACCATCATCATCATCATTCTTCTGGTGTAGATCTGGGTACCGAGAACCTGTACTTCCAATCCA
TGAAGATAAACTTCTTGCGGAATAAACACAAAATTCACGTCCAAGGAACCGATCTTCCTGACCCAATTGC
TACATTTCAGCAACTTGACCAGGAATATAAAATCAATTCTCGACTACTTCAGAACATTCTAGATGCAGGT
TTCCAAATGCCTACGCCAATCCAAATGCAAGCCATCCCAGTTATGCTGCATGGTCGGGAACTTCTGGCTT
CTGCTCCAACTGGATCTGGAAAAACATTAGCTTTTAGCATTCCTATTTTAATGCAGCTGAAACAACCCGC
AAATAAAGGCTTCAGAGCCCTGATTATATCACCAACACGAGAACTTGCCAGCCAGATTCACAGAGAGTTA
ATAAAAATTTCTGAGGGAACAGGATTCAGGATACACATGATCCACAAAGCAGCAGTGGCAGCCAAGAAAT
TTGGACCTAAATCATCTAAAAAGTTTGATATTCTTGTGACTACTCCAAATCGACTAATCTATTTATTAAA
GCAAGATCCCCCCGGAATCGACCTAGCAAGTGTTGAGTGGCTTGTAGTAGACGAATCAGATAAACTGTTT
GAAGATGGCAAAACTGGGTTCAGAGACCAGCTGGCTTCCATTTTCCTGGCCTGCACATCCCACAAGGTCC
GAAGAGCTATGTTCAGTGCAACTTTTGCATATGATGTTGAACAGTGGTGCAAACTCAACCTGGACAATGT
CATCAGTGTGTCCATTGGAGCAAGGAATTCTTGACAGTAAAGGTGGATACGGATCCGAA
