>Addgene plasmid #42410 | DDX52A | addgene partial sequence | sequence record 60414 | T7 5'-TAATACGACTCACTATAGGG-3'
CCTCTAGAAATAATTTTGTTTAACTTTAAGAAGGAGATATACATATGCACCATCATCATCATCATTCTTC
TGGTGTAGATCTGGGTACCGAGAACCTGTACTTCCAATCCATGAAGATAAACTTCTTGCGGAATAAACAC
AAAATTCACGTCCAAGGAACCGATCTTCCTGACCCAATTGCTACATTTCAGCAACTTGACCAGGAATATA
AAATCAATTCTCGACTACTTCAGAACATTCTAGATGCAGGTTTCCAAATGCCTACGCCAATCCAAATGCA
AGCCATCCCAGTTATGCTGCATGGTCGGGAACTTCTGGCTTCTGCTCCAACTGGATCTGGAAAAACATTA
GCTTTTAGCATTCCTATTTTAATGCAGCTGAAACAACCCGCAAATAAAGGCTTCAGAGCCCTGATTATAT
CACCAACACGAGAACTTGCCAGCCAGATTCACAGAGAGTTAATAAAAATTTCTGAGGGAACAGGATTCAG
GATACACATGATCCACAAAGCAGCAGTGGCAGCCAAGAAATTTGGACCTAAATCATCTAAAAAGTTTGAT
ATTCTTGTGACTACTCCAAATCGACTAATCTATTTATTAAAGCAAGATCCCCCCGGAATCGACCTAGCAA
GTGTTGAGTGGCTTGTAGTAGACGAATCAGATAAACTGTTTGAAGATGGCAAAACTGGGTTCAGAGACCA
GCTGGCTTCCATTTTCCTGGCCTGCACATCCCACAAGGTCCGAAGAGCTATGTTCAGTGCAACTTTTGCA
TATGATGTTGAACAGTGGTGCAAACTCAACCTGGACAATGTCATCAGTGTGTCCATTGGAGCAAGGAATT
CTTGACAGTAAAGGTGGATACGGATCCGAATTCGAGCTCCGTCGACAAGCTTGCGGCCGCACTCGAGCAC
CACCACCACCACCACTG
